Addgene plasmid #86742: EGFP-UVRAG S498D
Purpose: N-terminal EGFP-tagged protein expression in mammalian cells
Depositing lab: Do-Hyung Kim. Depositing organization: University of Minnesota. Publication: mTORC1 phosphorylates UVRAG to negatively regulate autophagosome and endosome maturation. Kim YM, Jung CH, Seo M, Kim EK, Park JM, Bae SS, Kim DH. Mol Cell. 2015 Jan 22;57(2):207-18. doi: 10.1016/j.molcel.2014.11.013. Epub 2014 Dec 18. PubMed 25533187.
Backbone
  Vector backbone: pEGFP-C3
  Vector type: Mammalian Expression
Growth in bacteria
  Bacterial resistance: Kanamycin, 50 μg/mL
  Growth temperature: 37°C
  Growth strain: DH5alpha
  Copy number: High Copy
Gene/Insert
  Gene/Insert name: human UVRAG
  Species: H. sapiens (human)
  Insert size (bp): 2100
  Mutation: S498D
  Entrez Gene: UVRAG (a.k.a. DHTX, VPS38, p63)
  Promoter: CMV
  Tag / fusion protein: EGFP (N terminal on backbone)
  Cloning method: Unknown
  Sequencing primers: 5′ CMV-F
Terms and licenses: Academic/Nonprofit Terms; Industry Terms: Not Available to Industry
Depositor comments: IMAGE: 6186857
How to cite: EGFP-UVRAG S498D was a gift from Do-Hyung Kim (Addgene plasmid # 86742 ; http://n2t.net/addgene:86742 ; RRID:Addgene_86742)
