[The description below was written by a language model from this plasmid's Addgene catalogue record and pLannotate feature annotations shown in this document.]
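Description:
EGFP-UVRAG S498D is a mammalian expression plasmid built on the pEGFP-C3 backbone, with a sequenced length of about 6.8 kb. It is maintained in E. coli at high copy through a ColE1/pUC-type origin and selected with kanamycin. The single NeoR/KanR gene (Tn5 aminoglycoside phosphotransferase) sits downstream of tandem bacterial (bla) and SV40 early promoters and is terminated by the HSV TK polyadenylation signal. This arrangement gives kanamycin resistance in bacteria and allows G418 selection of transfected mammalian cells. An f1 origin is also present. The short large T antigen, ble and bGH poly(A) fragments in the annotation appear to be backbone remnants rather than functional elements.

The expression cassette uses the human CMV immediate-early enhancer and promoter to drive an EGFP coding sequence. EGFP is followed after a short linker by the human UVRAG open reading frame (about 2.1 kb), and the cassette ends with the SV40 polyadenylation signal. The product is UVRAG carrying EGFP at its N-terminus. The insert carries an S498D substitution, replacing a serine with an acidic residue, a change commonly used to mimic constitutive phosphorylation. The associated study concerns mTORC1 phosphorylation of UVRAG as a negative regulator of autophagosome and endosome maturation, which fits that reading, although the record does not explicitly describe the mutant's rationale. The cloning method is not recorded. The construct is suited to transient or stable expression in mammalian cells, for visualising the localisation of this UVRAG variant and comparing its behaviour with other forms of the protein in autophagy and endosomal trafficking assays.
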