Features (pLannotate 1.2.2; 14 found; start..end, strand, type, name):
     61..364     +  enhancer       CMV enhancer: human cytomegalovirus immediate early enhancer
    365..568     +  promoter       CMV promoter: human cytomegalovirus (CMV) immediate early promoter
    613..1329    +  CDS            EGFP: EGFP is a basic (constitutively fluorescent) green fluorescent protein published in 1996, derived from Aequorea victoria. It is reported to be a rapidly-maturing weak dimer with moderate acid sensitivity.
   1351..3447    +  CDS            UVRAG: UVRAG_HUMAN - Experimental evidence at protein level: Swiss-Prot protein existence level 1. Involved in maintaining chromosomal stability. Promotes DNA double-strand break (DSB) repair by association with DNA-dependent protein kinase complex DNA-PK and activating it in non-homologous end joining (NHEJ) (PubMed:22542840). Required for centrosome stability and proper chromosome segregation (PubMed:22542840). From Homo sapiens (Human).
   3481..3565    +  CDS            large T antigen (fragment): large T antigen from SV40 (simian virus 40)
   3588..3709    +  polyA_signal   SV40 poly(A) signal: SV40 polyadenylation signal
   3743..4171    -  rep_origin     f1 ori (sequence partly withheld): f1 bacteriophage origin of replication; arrow indicates direction of (+) strand synthesis
   4198..4302    +  promoter       AmpR promoter: bla
   4304..4661    +  promoter       SV40 promoter: SV40 enhancer and early promoter
   4696..5490    +  CDS            NeoR/KanR: aminoglycoside phosphotransferase from Tn5; aph(3')-II (or nptII); confers resistance to neomycin, kanamycin, and G418 (Geneticin®)
   5511..5663    +  CDS            ble (fragment): BLE_KLEPN - Experimental evidence at protein level: Swiss-Prot protein existence level 1. Binding protein with a strong affinity to the bleomycin family of antibiotics. Binds to CL990; an antimitotic-antibiotic compound. From Klebsiella pneumoniae.
   5722..5769    +  polyA_signal   HSV TK poly(A) signal: herpes simplex virus thymidine kinase polyadenylation signal (Cole and Stacy, 1985)
   5860..5876    -  polyA_signal   bGH poly(A) signal (fragment): bovine growth hormone polyadenylation signal
   6098..6686    +  rep_origin     ori: high-copy-number ColE1/pMB1/pBR322/pUC origin of replication
>Addgene plasmid #86742 | EGFP-UVRAG S498D | addgene full sequence | sequence record 170507 | Addgene NGS Result
TAGTTATTAATAGTAATCAATTACGGGGTCATTAGTTCATAGCCCATATATGGAGTTCCGCGTTACATAA
CTTACGGTAAATGGCCCGCCTGGCTGACCGCCCAACGACCCCCGCCCATTGACGTCAATAATGACGTATG
TTCCCATAGTAACGCCAATAGGGACTTTCCATTGACGTCAATGGGTGGAGTATTTACGGTAAACTGCCCA
CTTGGCAGTACATCAAGTGTATCATATGCCAAGTACGCCCCCTATTGACGTCAATGACGGTAAATGGCCC
GCCTGGCATTATGCCCAGTACATGACCTTATGGGACTTTCCTACTTGGCAGTACATCTACGTATTAGTCA
TCGCTATTACCATGGTGATGCGGTTTTGGCAGTACATCAATGGGCGTGGATAGCGGTTTGACTCACGGGG
ATTTCCAAGTCTCCACCCCATTGACGTCAATGGGAGTTTGTTTTGGCACCAAAATCAACGGGACTTTCCA
AAATGTCGTAACAACTCCGCCCCATTGACGCAAATGGGCGGTAGGCGTGTACGGTGGGAGGTCTATATAA
GCAGAGCTGGTTTAGTGAACCGTCAGATCCGCTAGCGCTACCGGTCGCCACCATGGTGAGCAAGGGCGAG
GAGCTGTTCACCGGGGTGGTGCCCATCCTGGTCGAGCTGGACGGCGACGTAAACGGCCACAAGTTCAGCG
TGTCCGGCGAGGGCGAGGGCGATGCCACCTACGGCAAGCTGACCCTGAAGTTCATCTGCACCACCGGCAA
GCTGCCCGTGCCCTGGCCCACCCTCGTGACCACCCTGACCTACGGCGTGCAGTGCTTCAGCCGCTACCCC
GACCACATGAAGCAGCACGACTTCTTCAAGTCCGCCATGCCCGAAGGCTACGTCCAGGAGCGCACCATCT
TCTTCAAGGACGACGGCAACTACAAGACCCGCGCCGAGGTGAAGTTCGAGGGCGACACCCTGGTGAACCG
CATCGAGCTGAAGGGCATCGACTTCAAGGAGGACGGCAACATCCTGGGGCACAAGCTGGAGTACAACTAC
AACAGCCACAACGTCTATATCATGGCCGACAAGCAGAAGAACGGCATCAAGGTGAACTTCAAGATCCGCC
ACAACATCGAGGACGGCAGCGTGCAGCTCGCCGACCACTACCAGCAGAACACCCCCATCGGCGACGGCCC
CGTGCTGCTGCCCGACAACCACTACCTGAGCACCCAGTCCGCCCTGAGCAAAGACCCCAACGAGAAGCGC
GATCACATGGTCCTGCTGGAGTTCGTGACCGCCGCCGGGATCACTCTCGGCATGGACGAGCTGTACAAGT
ACTCAGATCTCGAGTCGACCATGAGCGCCTCCGCGTCGGTCGGGGGCCAGGTCCCCCAGCCACCCCCGGG
CCCGGCCGCTGCTCTGCCTCCCGGTTCTGCCGCGCGGGCCCTGCATGTGGAGCTGCCGTCTCAGCAGCGG
CGTCTTCGACATCTTCGGAACATTGCTGCCCGGAACATTGTTAATAGAAATGGCCATCAGCTCCTTGATA
CCTACTTTACACTTCACTTGTGTAGTACTGAAAAGATATATAAAGAATTTTATAGAAGTGAAGTGATTAA
GAATTCCTTGAATCCCACGTGGCGAAGTCTCGATTTTGGAATTATGCCAGACCGTCTTGATACATCTGTG
TCTTGTTTCGTGGTGAAGATATGGGGTGGAAAGGAGAACATCTACCAGCTGTTGATTGAATGGAAAGTCT
GTTTGGATGGGCTGAAATACTTGGGTCAGCAGATTCATGCCCGAAACCAAAATGAAATAATTTTTGGGCT
GAATGATGGATACTATGGTGCTCCATTTGAACATAAGGGTTATTCAAATGCTCAGAAGACTATTCTTCTG
CAGGTGGATCAGAACTGTGTTCGCAATTCTTACGATGTCTTCTCTTTGCTACGGCTTCATAGAGCCCAGT
GTGCAATTAAACAGACTCAGGTAACTGTTCAGAAAATTGGAAAGGAAATTGAAGAAAAACTAAGACTCAC
ATCTACAAGCAATGAACTGAAAAAAAAAAGTGAATGCCTGCAGTTAAAAATTTTGGTGCTTCAGAATGAA
CTGGAACGGCAGAAGAAAGCTTTGGGACGGGAGGTGGCATTACTGCATAAGCAACAAATTGCATTACAAG
ACAAAGGAAGTGCATTTTCAGCTGAGCACCTCAAACTTCAACTCCAGAAGGAATCCCTAAATGAGCTGAG
GAAGGAGTGCACTGCAAAAAGAGAACTCTTCTTGAAGACTAATGCTCAGTTGACAATTCGTTGCAGGCAG
TTACTCTCTGAGCTTTCCTACATTTACCCTATTGATTTGAATGAACATAAGGATTACTTTGTATGCGGTG
TCAAGTTGCCTAATTCTGAGGACTTCCAAGCAAAAGATGATGGAAGCATTGCTGTTGCCCTTGGTTATAC
TGCACATCTGGTCTCCATGATTTCCTTTTTCCTACAAGTGCCCCTCAGATATCCTATAATTCATAAGGGG
TCTAGATCAACAATCAAAGACAATATCAATGACAAACTGACGGAAAAGGAGAGAGAGTTTCCACTGTATC
CAAAAGGAGGGGAGAAGTTGCAGTTTGATTATGGTGTCTATCTTCTGAACAAAAATATAGCACAGCTAAG
ATATCAACATGGACTAGGGACTCCAGACTTGCGGCAAACCCTTCCCAACCTGAAAAACTTCATGGAGCAT
GGACTAATGGTCAGGTGTGACAGACATCACACCTCCAGTGCAATCCCTGTTCCTAAGAGACAAAGCTCCA
TATTTGGGGGTGCAGATGTAGGCTTCTCTGGGGGGATCCCTGACCCAGACAAAGGACATCGAAAACGGGC
CAGCTCTGAGAATGAGAGACTTCAGTACAAAACCCCTCCTCCCAGTTACAACTCAGCATTAGCCCAGCCT
GTGACCACCGTCCCCTCCATGGGAGAGACCGAGAGAAAGATAACATCTCTATCCTCCTCCTTGGATACCT
CCTTGGACTTCTCCAAAGAAAACAAGAAAAAAGGAGAGGATCTAGTTGGCAGCTTAAACGGAGGCCACGC
GAATGTGCACCCTAGCCAAGAACAAGGAGAAGCCCTCTCCGGGCACCGGGCCACAGTCAATGGCACTCTC
CTACCCAGCGAGCAGGCCGGGTCCGCCAGTGTCCAGCTTCCAGGCGAGTTCCACCCAGTCTCAGAAGCTG
AGCTCTGCTGTACTGTGGAGCAAGCAGAAGAAATCATCGGGCTGGAAGCCACAGGTTTCGCCTCAGGTGA
TCAGCTAGAAGCATTTAACTGCATCCCAGTGGACAGTGCTGTGGCAGTAGAGTGTGACGAACAAGTTCTG
GGAGAATTTGAAGAGTTCTCCCGAAGGATCTATGCACTGAATGAAAACGTATCCAGCTTCCGCCGGCCGC
GCAGGAGTTCCGATAAGTGAGCGGCCGCAGATCCACCGGATCTAGATAACTGATCATAATCAGCCATACC
ACATTTGTAGAGGTTTTACTTGCTTTAAAAAACCTCCCACACCTCCCCCTGAACCTGAAACATAAAATGA
ATGCAATTGTTGTTGTTAACTTGTTTATTGCAGCTTATAATGGTTACAAATAAAGCAATAGCATCACAAA
TTTCACAAATAAAGCATTTTTTTCACTGCATTCTAGTTGTGGTTTGTCCAAACTCATCAATGTATCTTAA
CGCGTAAATTGTAAGCGTTAATATTTTGTTAAAATTCGCGTTAAATTTTTGTTAAATCAGCTCATTTTTT
AACCAATAGGCCGAAATCGGCAAAATCCCTTATAAATCAAAAGAATAGACCGAGATAGGGT
[37 nt withheld, positions 3842-3878]
AAAGAACGTGGACTCCAACGTCAAAGG
[49 nt withheld, positions 3906-3954]
T
[91 nt withheld, positions 3956-4046]
G
[124 nt withheld, positions 4048-4171]
CAGGTGGCACTTTTCGGGGAAATGTGCGCGGAACCCCTATTTGTTTATTTTTCTAAATACATTCAAATAT
GTATCCGCTCATGAGACAATAACCCTGATAAATGCTTCAATAATATTGAAAAAGGAAGAGTCCTGAGGCG
GAAAGAACCAGCTGTGGAATGTGTGTCAGTTAGGGTGTGGAAAGTCCCCAGGCTCCCCAGCAGGCAGAAG
TATGCAAAGCATGCATCTCAATTAGTCAGCAACCAGGTGTGGAAAGTCCCCAGGCTCCCCAGCAGGCAGA
AGTATGCAAAGCATGCATCTCAATTAGTCAGCAACCATAGTCCCGCCCCTAACTCCGCCCATCCCGCCCC
TAACTCCGCCCAGTTCCGCCCATTCTCCGCCCCATGGCTGACTAATTTTTTTTATTTATGCAGAGGCCGA
GGCCGCCTCGGCCTCTGAGCTATTCCAGAAGTAGTGAGGAGGCTTTTTTGGAGGCCTAGGCTTTTGCAAA
GATCGATCAAGAGACAGGATGAGGATCGTTTCGCATGATTGAACAAGATGGATTGCACGCAGGTTCTCCG
GCCGCTTGGGTGGAGAGGCTATTCGGCTATGACTGGGCACAACAGACAATCGGCTGCTCTGATGCCGCCG
TGTTCCGGCTGTCAGCGCAGGGGCGCCCGGTTCTTTTTGTCAAGACCGACCTGTCCGGTGCCCTGAATGA
ACTGCAAGACGAGGCAGCGCGGCTATCGTGGCTGGCCACGACGGGCGTTCCTTGCGCAGCTGTGCTCGAC
GTTGTCACTGAAGCGGGAAGGGACTGGCTGCTATTGGGCGAAGTGCCGGGGCAGGATCTCCTGTCATCTC
ACCTTGCTCCTGCCGAGAAAGTATCCATCATGGCTGATGCAATGCGGCGGCTGCATACGCTTGATCCGGC
TACCTGCCCATTCGACCACCAAGCGAAACATCGCATCGAGCGAGCACGTACTCGGATGGAAGCCGGTCTT
GTCGATCAGGATGATCTGGACGAAGAGCATCAGGGGCTCGCGCCAGCCGAACTGTTCGCCAGGCTCAAGG
CGAGCATGCCCGACGGCGAGGATCTCGTCGTGACCCATGGCGATGCCTGCTTGCCGAATATCATGGTGGA
AAATGGCCGCTTTTCTGGATTCATCGACTGTGGCCGGCTGGGTGTGGCGGACCGCTATCAGGACATAGCG
TTGGCTACCCGTGATATTGCTGAAGAGCTTGGCGGCGAATGGGCTGACCGCTTCCTCGTGCTTTACGGTA
TCGCCGCTCCCGATTCGCAGCGCATCGCCTTCTATCGCCTTCTTGACGAGTTCTTCTGAGCGGGACTCTG
GGGTTCGAAATGACCGACCAAGCGACGCCCAACCTGCCATCACGAGATTTCGATTCCACCGCCGCCTTCT
ATGAAAGGTTGGGCTTCGGAATCGTTTTCCGGGACGCCGGCTGGATGATCCTCCAGCGCGGGGATCTCAT
GCTGGAGTTCTTCGCCCACCCTAGGGGGAGGCTAACTGAAACACGGAAGGAGACAATACCGGAAGGAACC
CGCGCTATGACGGCAATAAAAAGACAGAATAAAACGCACGGTGTTGGGTCGTTTGTTCATAAACGCGGGG
TTCGGTCCCAGGGCTGGCACTCTGTCGATACCCCACCGAGACCCCATTGGGGCCAATACGCCCGCGTTTC
TTCCTTTTCCCCACCCCACCCCCCAAGTTCGGGTGAAGGCCCAGGGCTCGCAGCCAACGTCGGGGCGGCA
GGCCCTGCCATAGCCTCAGGTTACTCATATATACTTTAGATTGATTTAAAACTTCATTTTTAATTTAAAA
GGATCTAGGTGAAGATCCTTTTTGATAATCTCATGACCAAAATCCCTTAACGTGAGTTTTCGTTCCACTG
AGCGTCAGACCCCGTAGAAAAGATCAAAGGATCTTCTTGAGATCCTTTTTTTCTGCGCGTAATCTGCTGC
TTGCAAACAAAAAAACCACCGCTACCAGCGGTGGTTTGTTTGCCGGATCAAGAGCTACCAACTCTTTTTC
CGAAGGTAACTGGCTTCAGCAGAGCGCAGATACCAAATACTGTTCTTCTAGTGTAGCCGTAGTTAGGCCA
CCACTTCAAGAACTCTGTAGCACCGCCTACATACCTCGCTCTGCTAATCCTGTTACCAGTGGCTGCTGCC
AGTGGCGATAAGTCGTGTCTTACCGGGTTGGACTCAAGACGATAGTTACCGGATAAGGCGCAGCGGTCGG
GCTGAACGGGGGGTTCGTGCACACAGCCCAGCTTGGAGCGAACGACCTACACCGAACTGAGATACCTACA
GCGTGAGCTATGAGAAAGCGCCACGCTTCCCGAAGGGAGAAAGGCGGACAGGTATCCGGTAAGCGGCAGG
GTCGGAACAGGAGAGCGCACGAGGGAGCTTCCAGGGGGAAACGCCTGGTATCTTTATAGTCCTGTCGGGT
TTCGCCACCTCTGACTTGAGCGTCGATTTTTGTGATGCTCGTCAGGGGGGCGGAGCCTATGGAAAAACGC
CAGCAACGCGGCCTTTTTACGGTTCCTGGCCTTTTGCTGGCCTTTTGCTCACATGTTCTTTCCTGCGTTA
TCCCCTGATTCTGTGGATAACCGTATTACCGCCATGCAT
